Addgene plasmid #167372: pMSR:MSMEG_5061:Dendra
Purpose: C-term fluorescent fusion
Depositing lab: Keith Derbyshire & Joseph Wade. Depositing organization: Wadsworth Center, New York State Department of Health. Publication: A Mycobacterial Systems Resource for the Research Community. Judd JA, Canestrari J, Clark R, Joseph A, Lapierre P, Lasek-Nesselquist E, Mir M, Palumbo M, Smith C, Stone M, Upadhyay A, Wirth SE, Dedrick RM, Meier CG, Russell DA, Dills A, Dove E, Kester J, Wolf ID, Zhu J, Rubin ER, Fortune S, Hatfull GF, Gray TA, Wade JT, Derbyshire KM. mBio. 2021 Mar 2;12(2). pii: mBio.02401-20. doi: 10.1128/mBio.02401-20. PubMed 33653882.
Backbone
  Vector backbone: pMSR:Dendra
  Vector type: Bacterial Expression ; Integrating Mycobacterial Expression Vector attL5. T7 expression in E. coli
Growth in bacteria
  Bacterial resistance: Apramycin, 25 μg/mL
  Growth temperature: 37°C
  Growth strain: DH5alpha
  Copy number: High Copy
Gene/Insert
  Gene/Insert name: MSMEG_5061
  Species: M. smegmatis
  Promoter: pmycTetO
  Tag / fusion protein: Gly-Ala Linker/Dendra2/1x Flag Tag (C terminal on insert)
  Cloning method: Ligation Independent Cloning
  Sequencing primers: 5′ TGATAGAGTTTGTCCTCCCTATCAG; 3′ TCCATATGCACCTTGACACG
Resource information
  A portion of this plasmid was derived from a plasmid made by: CP000480.1
Terms and licenses: Academic/Nonprofit Terms; Industry Terms: Not Available to Industry
Depositor comments: 5' cloning site: AseI (destroyed), 3' cloning site: HindIII (not destroyed)
How to cite: pMSR:MSMEG_5061:Dendra was a gift from Keith Derbyshire & Joseph Wade (Addgene plasmid # 167372 ; http://n2t.net/addgene:167372 ; RRID:Addgene_167372)
