[The description below was written by a language model from this plasmid's Addgene catalogue record and pLannotate feature annotations shown in this document.]
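Description:
pMSR:MSMEG_5061:Dendra is a 6.3 kb integrating mycobacterial expression vector built on the pMSR:Dendra backbone, part of a systematic resource of tagged Mycolicibacterium (Mycobacterium) smegmatis genes. In E. coli it replicates as a high-copy plasmid from a ColE1/pUC-type origin and is selected with apramycin through the aac(3)IV acetyltransferase gene. It carries no mycobacterial replication origin. Instead it encodes the mycobacteriophage L5 integrase, which, together with the adjacent phage attachment region, directs site-specific, single-copy insertion at the L5 attachment site in the mycobacterial chromosome. The apramycin marker also serves for selection in that host.

The payload is the M. smegmatis open reading frame MSMEG_5061, inserted by ligation-independent cloning. Automated annotation identifies it by homology as LpqY, the substrate-binding component of the LpqY-SugABC trehalose-uptake ABC transporter characterised in M. tuberculosis. The gene is fused at its C terminus, through a Gly-Ala linker, to the green-to-red photoconvertible fluorescent protein Dendra2, followed by a single FLAG epitope. Transcription in mycobacteria comes from pmycTetO, a mycobacterial promoter carrying tet operator sites. The short "tight TRE" hits in the feature table reflect these operators rather than a mammalian promoter. This arrangement allows tetracycline-regulated expression where a Tet repressor is present. A T7 promoter just upstream of the coding sequence and a T7 terminator after the tag allow the same fusion to be expressed in E. coli strains that supply T7 RNA polymerase.

The construct is intended for producing a C-terminal fluorescent fusion, suited to localising the protein in live mycobacteria, while the FLAG tag allows antibody-based detection or purification.
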