Features (pLannotate 1.2.2; 14 found; start..end, strand, type, name):
      9..113     +  CDS            Y4104_STRCO (fragment): Protein inferred from homology: Swiss-Prot protein existence level 3. From Streptomyces coelicolor (strain ATCC BAA-471 / A3(2) / M145).
    171..190     +  promoter       tight TRE promoter (fragment): Tet-responsive promoter PTight, consisting of seven tet operator sequences followed by the minimal CMV promoter
    197..214     +  promoter       tight TRE promoter (fragment): Tet-responsive promoter PTight, consisting of seven tet operator sequences followed by the minimal CMV promoter
    228..246     +  promoter       T7 promoter: promoter for bacteriophage T7 RNA polymerase
    265..1656    +  CDS            lpqY: LPQY_MYCTU - Experimental evidence at protein level: Swiss-Prot protein existence level 1. Part of the ABC transporter complex LpqY-SugA-SugB-SugC, which is highly specific for uptake of trehalose. Involved in the recycling of extracellular trehalose released from trehalose-containing molecules synthesized by M.tuberculosis. Trehalose uptake is essential for virulence. From Mycobacterium tuberculosis (strain ATCC 25618 / H37Rv).
   1678..2364    +  CDS            Dendra2: Dendra2 is a photoconvertible green fluorescent protein published in 2006, derived from Dendronephthya sp.. It has high acid sensitivity.
   2404..2424    +  CDS            FLAG (fragment): FLAG® epitope tag, followed by an enterokinase cleavage site
   2433..2475    +  terminator     T7 terminator (fragment): transcription terminator for bacteriophage T7 RNA polymerase
   2681..3481    +  CDS            ApmR: aminoglycoside 3-N-acetyltransferase type IV ; aac(3)IV; confers resistance to apramycin (Paget and Davies, 1996)
   3548..3565    -  misc_feature   MCS (fragment): pBluescript multiple cloning site
   3606..4194    +  rep_origin     ori: high-copy-number ColE1/pMB1/pBR322/pUC origin of replication
   4362..4390    +  misc_feature   MCS (fragment): pUC18/19 multiple cloning site
   4950..6062    +  CDS            33: VINT_BPML5 - Also known as int. Protein inferred from homology: Swiss-Prot protein existence level 3. Integrase is necessary for integration of the phage into the host genome by site-specific recombination. From Mycobacterium phage L5 (Mycobacteriophage L5).
   6124..6228    -  CDS            32 (fragment): VG32_BPML5 - Protein predicted: Swiss-Prot protein existence level 4. From Mycobacterium phage L5 (Mycobacteriophage L5).
>Addgene plasmid #167372 | pMSR:MSMEG_5061:Dendra | addgene full sequence | sequence record 332838 | Addgene NGS Result
AATATTGGATCGTCGGCACCGTCACGGCCGTGGGAGGCGGCACGATCCGCGACGTGATGATCGGCCGCAT
CCCCACGGTGCTGCGCAGTGAGCTCTACGCCATCCCGGCGTTGATCTGTGCGTTCGCACGCACAGGCCCG
GTGTGAGAAGGGTCTCTGACGAGCGGGAGAACTCCCTATCAGTGATAGAGTTTGTCCTCCCTATCAGTGA
TAGATAGGCTTAAGGAGTAATACGACTCACTATAGGGAGAAGGAGGCCATTATGCGCGCTCGGCGGCTAT
GTGCTGCGGCAGTGGCCGCGATGGCGGCGGCATCGATGGTGTCGGCATGCGGTTCACAGACCGGCGGCAT
CGTCATCAACTACTACACCCCGGCAAACGAGGAAGCGACGTTCAAAGCCGTCGCCAACCGCTGCAACGAA
CAACTCGGCGGCCGGTTCCAGATCGCACAGCGGAATTTGCCCAAGGGCGCCGACGACCAACGGTTGCAGT
TGGCGCGCAGGCTCACCGGCAACGACAAGAGCCTCGACGTGATGGCGCTCGACGTGGTGTGGACCGCCGA
GTTCGCCGAAGCCGGTTGGGCCGTGCCGCTGTCGGAGGACCCCGCTGGTCTCGCCGAGGCCGACGCGACG
GAGAACACGCTGCCCGGGCCACTGGAGACGGCCCGCTGGCAGGATGAGCTCTACGCCGCGCCCATCACCA
CCAACACCCAATTGCTGTGGTACCGCGCTGATCTGATGCCCGCGCCGCCCACCACGTGGGACGGCATGCT
CGACGAGGCCAACCGCCTGTACCGCGAGGGCGGCCCGAGCTGGATTGCGGTTCAGGGCAAGCAGTACGAA
GGCATGGTGGTGTGGTTCAACACGCTGCTGCAGAGCGCGGGCGGTCAGGTGCTGTCCGACGACGGGCAGC
GCGTCACGCTCACCGACACCCCCGAGCACCGTGCGGCAACCGTCAAGGCGCTGCGGATCATCAAATCGGT
TGCCACCGCGCCGGGTGCGGACCCCTCGATCACCCAGACCGACGAGAACACCGCCCGGCTGGCACTCGAA
CAGGGCAAGGCCGCGCTCGAGGTGAACTGGCCGTACGTGCTTCCGTCGCTGCTGGAGAACGCCGTCAAGG
GCGGCGTGTCGTTCCTGCCGCTCGACGGCGATCCCGCGCTGCAGGGCAGCATCAACGACGTCGGCACCTT
CTCGCCCACCGACGAGCAGTTCGACATCGCGTTCGACGCGAGCAAGAAGGTCTTCGGGTTCGCGCCGTAT
CCGGGTGTGAATCCCGACGAACCGGCCCGGGTGACCCTGGGCGGGCTGAACCTGGCCGTCGCGAGCACCA
GCCAGCACAAGGCCGAGGCGTTCGAGGCGATACGGTGCCTGCGCAATGTGGAGAACCAGCGCTACACCTC
GATCGAGGGCGGTCTGCCCGCTGTGCGCACATCGCTGTACGACGATCCGGCGTTCCAGAAGAAGTACCCG
CAGTACGAGATCATCCGTCAGCAGCTCACCAATGCCGCTGTGCGGCCGGCCACGCCGGTCTACCAGGCGG
TGTCCACCCGGATGTCGGCCACGCTCGCACCGATCTCGGACATCGACCCCGAGCGCACCGCAGACGAACT
CACCGAAGCCGTACAAAAGGCGATCGACGGTAAGGGGCTGATTCCGAAGCTTGGTGCGGCCGCGGGCAAC
ACGCCTGGCATCAATCTGATCAAGGAGGACATGCGTGTCAAGGTGCATATGGAGGGCAACGTGAACGGTC
ACGCCTTCGTGATCGAGGGGGAGGGTAAGGGTAAGCCTTACGAAGGGACCCAGACCGCCAACCTCACCGT
CAAGGAGGGCGCCCCTCTCCCATTCTCGTACGATATCCTCACTACCGCGGTGCATTACGGGAACCGCGTG
TTCACCAAGTACCCCGAGGATATCCCTGACTACTTCAAGCAGAGCTTCCCGGAGGGATACTCCTGGGAGC
GGACGATGACCTTCGAAGACAAGGGTATCTGTACGATCCGCAGCGACATCTCGCTGGAAGGGGACTGTTT
CTTCCAGAACGTCCGTTTCAAGGGGACCAACTTTCCGCCGAACGGCCCGGTCATGCAGAAGAAGACCCTC
AAGTGGGAGCCGAGCACGGAGAAGCTGCACGTTCGGGACGGCCTCCTGGTCGGCAACATCAACATGGCGC
TGCTGCTGGAAGGCGGCGGCCACTACCTATGCGACTTCAAGACCACGTACAAAGCGAAGAAGGTCGTCCA
GCTGCCCGACGCGCACTTCGTGGACCACCGCATCGAAATCCTGGGGAACGATTCGGACTACAACAAGGTC
AAGTTGTACGAGCACGCTGTGGCACGCTATAGCCCGCTCCCGTCGCAGGTCTGGTTCGAAGGCGGCGGCG
GGGAGAACCTGTATTTCCAGGACTACAAGGACGACGACGACAAGTGATTTAAATAACCCCTTGGGGCCTC
TAAACGGGTCTTGAGGGGTTTTTTGTTAACTAGCGTACGATCGAATTCCTGCAGCTCACGGTAACTGATG
CCGTATTTGCAGTACCAGCGTACGGCCCACAGAATGATGTCACGCTGAAAATGCCGGCCTTTGAATGGGT
TCATGTGCAGCTCCATCAGCAAAAGGGGATGATAAGTTTATCACCACCGACTATTTGCAACAGTGCCGTT
GATCGTGCTATGATCGACTGATGTCATCAGCGGTGGAGTGCAATGTCGTGCAATACGAATGGCGAAAAGC
CGAGCTCATCGGTCAGCTTCTCAACCTTGGGGTTACCCCCGGCGGTGTGCTGCTGGTCCACAGCTCCTTC
CGTAGCGTCCGGCCCCTCGAAGATGGGCCACTTGGACTGATCGAGGCCCTGCGTGCTACGCTGGGTCCGG
GAGGGACGCTCGTCATGCCCTCGTGGTCAGGTCTGGACGACGAGCCGTTCGATCCTGCCACGTCGCCCGT
TACACCGGACCTTGGAGTTGTCTCTGACACATTCTGGCGCCTGCCAAATGTAAAGCGCAGCGCCCATCCA
TTTGCCTTTGCGGCAGCGGGGCCACAGGCAGAGCAGATCATCTCTGATCCATTGCCCCTGCCACCTTACT
CGCCTGCAAGCCCGGTCGCCCGTGTCCATGAACTCGATGGGCAGGTACTTCTCCTCGGCGTGGGACACGA
TGCCAACACGACGCTGCATCTTGCCGAGTTGATGGCAAAGGTTCCCTATGGGGTGCCGAGACACTGCACC
ATTCTTCAGGATGGCAAGTTGGTACGCGTCGATTATCTCGAGAATGACCACTGCTGTGAGCGCTTTGCCT
TGGCGGACAGGTGGCTCAAGGAGAAGAGCCTTCAGAAGGAAGGTCCAGTCGGTCATGCCTTTGCTCGGTT
GATCCGCTCCCGCGACATTGTGGCGACAGCCCTGGGTCAACTGGGCCGAGATCCGTTGATCTTCCTGCAT
CCGCCAGAGGCGGGATGCGAAGAATGCGATGCCGCTCGCCAGTCGATTGGCTGAGCTCATGAGCGGAGAA
CGAGATGACGTTGGAGGGGCAAGGTCGCGCTGATTGCTGGGGCAACACGGGGGATCCACTAGTTCCATGA
GCGTCAGACCCCGTAGAAAAGATCAAAGGATCTTCTTGAGATCCTTTTTTTCTGCGCGTAATCTGCTGCT
TGCAAACAAAAAAACCACCGCTACCAGCGGTGGTTTGTTTGCCGGATCAAGAGCTACCAACTCTTTTTCC
GAAGGTAACTGGCTTCAGCAGAGCGCAGATACCAAATACTGTCCTTCTAGTGTAGCCGTAGTTAGGCCAC
CACTTCAAGAACTCTGTAGCACCGCCTACATACCTCGCTCTGCTAATCCTGTTACCAGTGGCTGCTGCCA
GTGGCGATAAGTCGTGTCTTACCGGGTTGGACTCAAGACGATAGTTACCGGATAAGGCGCAGCGGTCGGG
CTGAACGGGGGGTTCGTGCACACAGCCCAGCTTGGAGCGAACGACCTACACCGAACTGAGATACCTACAG
CGTGAGCTATGAGAAAGCGCCACGCTTCCCGAGGGGAGAAAGGCGGACAGGTATCCGGTAAGCGGCAGGG
TCGGAACAGGAGAGCGCACGAGGGAGCTTCCAGGGGGAAACGCCTGGTATCTTTATAGTCCTGTCGGGTT
TCGCCACCTCTGACTTGAGCGTCGATTTTTGTGATGCTCGTCAGGGGGGCGGAGCCTATGGAAAAACGCC
AGCAACGCGGCCTTTTTACGGTTCCTGGCCTTTTGCTGGCCTTTTGCTCACATGTTCTTTCCTGCGTTAT
CCCCTGATTCTGTGGATAACCGTATTACCGCCTTTGAGTGAGCTGATACCGCTCGCCGCAGCCGAACGAC
CGAGCGCAACGCGTGCGGCCGCGGTACCCGGGGATCCTCTAGAGTCGACCACCAAGGGCACCATCTCTGC
TTGGGCCACCCCGTTGGCCGCAGCCAGCTCGCTGAGAGCCGTGAACGACAGGGCGAACGCCAGCCCGCCG
ACGGCGAGGGTTCCGACCGCTGCAACTCCCGGTGCAACCTTGTCCCGGTCTATTCTCTTCACTGCACCAG
CTCCAATCTGGTGTGAATGCCCCTCGTCTGTTCGCGCAGGCGGGGGGCTCTATTCGTTTGTCAGCATCGA
AAGTAGCCAGATCAGGGATGCGTTGCAACCGCGTATGCCCAGGTCAGAAGAGTCGCACAAGAGTTGCAGA
CCCCTGGAAAGAAAAATGGCCAGAGGGCGAAAACACCCTCTGACCAGCGGAGCGGGCGACGGGAATCGAA
CCCGCGTAGCTAGTTTGGAAGAATGGGTGTCTGCCGACCACATATGGGCCGGTCAAGATAGGTTTTTACC
CCCTCTCGGCTGCATCCTCTAAGTGGAAAGAAATTGCAGGTCGTAGAAGCGCGTTGAAGCCTGAGAGTTG
CACAGGAGTTGCAACCCGGTAGCCTTGTTCACGACGAGAGGAGACCTAGTTGGCACGTCGCGGATGGGGA
TCGCTGAAGACTCAGCGCAGCGGGAGGATCCAAGCCTCATACGTCAACCCGCAGGACGGTGTGAGGTACT
ACGCGCTGCAGACCTACGACAACAAGATGGACGCCGAAGCCTGGCTCGCGGGCGAGAAGCGGCTCATCGA
GATGGAGACCTGGACCCCTCCACAGGACCGGGCGAAGAAGGCAGCCGCCAGCGCCATCACGCTGGAGGAG
TACACCCGGAAGTGGCTCGTGGAGCGCGACCTCGCAGACGGCACCAGGGATCTGTACAGCGGGCACGCGG
AGCGCCGCATCTACCCGGTGCTAGGTGAAGTGGCGGTCACAGAGATGACGCCAGCTCTGGTGCGTGCGTG
GTGGGCCGGGATGGGTAGGAAGCACCCGACTGCCCGCCGGCATGCCTACAACGTCCTCCGGGCGGTGATG
AACACAGCGGTCGAGGACAAGCTGATCGCAGAGAACCCGTGCCGGATCGAGCAGAAGGCAGCCGATGAGC
GCGACGTAGAGGCGCTGACGCCTGAGGAGCTGGACATCGTCGCCGCTGAGATCTTCGAGCACTACCGGAT
CGCGGCATACATCCTGGCGTGGACGAGCCTCCGGTTCGGAGAGCTGATCGAGCTTCGCCGCAAGGACATC
GTGGACGACGGCATGACGATGAAGCTCCGGGTGCGCCGTGGCGCTTCCCGCGTGGGGAACAAGATCGTCG
TTGGCAACGCCAAGACCGTCCGGTCGAAGCGTCCTGTGACGGTTCCGCCTCACGTCGCGGAGATGATCCG
AGCGCACATGAAGGACCGTACGAAGATGAACAAGGGCCCCGAGGCATTCCTGGTGACCACGACGCAGGGC
AACCGGCTGTCGAAGTCCGCGTTCACCAAGTCGCTGAAGCGTGGCTACGCCAAGATCGGTCGGCCGGAAC
TCCGCATCCACGACCTCCGCGCTGTCGGCGCTACGTTCGCCGCTCAGGCAGGTGCGACGACCAAGGAGCT
GATGGCCCGTCTCGGTCACACGACTCCTAGGATGGCGATGAAGTACCAGATGGCGTCTGAGGCCCGCGAC
GAGGCTATCGCTGAGGCGATGTCCAAGCTGGCCAAGACCTCCTGAAACGCAAAAAGCCCCCCTCCCAAGG
ACACTGAGTCCTAAAGAGGGGGGTTTCTTGTCAGTACGCGAAGAACCACGCCTGGCCGCGAGCGCCAGCA
CCGCCGCTCTGTGCGGAGACCTGGGCACCAGCCCCGCCGCCGCCAGGAGCATTGCCGTTCCCGCCAGAAA
TCTAGACGGTGACCACAACGCGCCCGCTTTGATCGGGGACGTCGA
