>Addgene plasmid #167372 | pMSR:MSMEG_5061:Dendra | depositor partial sequence | sequence record 325200 | partial
ATGCGCGCTCGGCGGCTATGTGCTGCGGCAGTGGCCGCGATGGCGGCGGCATCGATGGTGTCGGCATGCG
GTTCACAGACCGGCGGCATCGTCATCAACTACTACACCCCGGCAAACGAGGAAGCGACGTTCAAAGCCGT
CGCCAACCGCTGCAACGAACAACTCGGCGGCCGGTTCCAGATCGCACAGCGGAATTTGCCCAAGGGCGCC
GACGACCAACGGTTGCAGTTGGCGCGCAGGCTCACCGGCAACGACAAGAGCCTCGACGTGATGGCGCTCG
ACGTGGTGTGGACCGCCGAGTTCGCCGAAGCCGGTTGGGCCGTGCCGCTGTCGGAGGACCCCGCTGGTCT
CGCCGAGGCCGACGCGACGGAGAACACGCTGCCCGGGCCACTGGAGACGGCCCGCTGGCAGGATGAGCTC
TACGCCGCGCCCATCACCACCAACACCCAATTGCTGTGGTACCGCGCTGATCTGATGCCCGCGCCGCCCA
CCACGTGGGACGGCATGCTCGACGAGGCCAACCGCCTGTACCGCGAGGGCGGCCCGAGCTGGATTGCGGT
TCAGGGCAAGCAGTACGAAGGCATGGTGGTGTGGTTCAACACGCTGCTGCAGAGCGCGGGCGGTCAGGTG
CTGTCCGACGACGGGCAGCGCGTCACGCTCACCGACACCCCCGAGCACCGTGCGGCAACCGTCAAGGCGC
TGCGGATCATCAAATCGGTTGCCACCGCGCCGGGTGCGGACCCCTCGATCACCCAGACCGACGAGAACAC
CGCCCGGCTGGCACTCGAACAGGGCAAGGCCGCGCTCGAGGTGAACTGGCCGTACGTGCTTCCGTCGCTG
CTGGAGAACGCCGTCAAGGGCGGCGTGTCGTTCCTGCCGCTCGACGGCGATCCCGCGCTGCAGGGCAGCA
TCAACGACGTCGGCACCTTCTCGCCCACCGACGAGCAGTTCGACATCGCGTTCGACGCGAGCAAGAAGGT
CTTCGGGTTCGCGCCGTATCCGGGTGTGAATCCCGACGAACCGGCCCGGGTGACCCTGGGCGGGCTGAAC
CTGGCCGTCGCGAGCACCAGCCAGCACAAGGCCGAGGCGTTCGAGGCGATACGGTGCCTGCGCAATGTGG
AGAACCAGCGCTACACCTCGATCGAGGGCGGTCTGCCCGCTGTGCGCACATCGCTGTACGACGATCCGGC
GTTCCAGAAGAAGTACCCGCAGTACGAGATCATCCGTCAGCAGCTCACCAATGCCGCTGTGCGGCCGGCC
ACGCCGGTCTACCAGGCGGTGTCCACCCGGATGTCGGCCACGCTCGCACCGATCTCGGACATCGACCCCG
AGCGCACCGCAGACGAACTCACCGAAGCCGTACAAAAGGCGATCGACGGTAAGGGGCTGATTCCG
